>Addgene plasmid #208146 | AiP12157 - pAAV-AiE0395h-minBglobin-SYFP2-WPRE3-BGHpA (Alias: CN2157) | addgene full sequence | sequence record 410967 | Addgene NGS Result
CCTGCAGGCAGCTGCGCGCTCGCTCGCTCACTGAGGCCGCCCGGGCGTCGGGCGACCTTTGGTCGCCCGG
CCTCAGTGAGCGAGCGAGCGCGCAGAGAGGGAGTGGCCAACTCCATCACTAGGGGTTCCTGCGGCCGCAC
GCGTCTGGCCTTGGTCTCTCCTGGGCTAGAACAGGCCCCTTGTCTGCCTCCCTGAATCACTCTTGAGGCT
GGGCATGCACCTTCCCCCACTCCAGATGTGCTGACAGCAGAAATGCCAACCCCTCCCTTGAGGGCCAGTG
AATTCAGCAGTGACAGGTCACTCTCTGAGCGAGACTGGTTCTCCCTTCATCCGCTTGTAAAGGGAAAAAC
AGCCTCGGCCTCTGAGCCTGGCACCACCAGGTTTGGCCAGTCTTGGTTGTTTGCCTAAGTCCCAGTGCCT
TCAGTTCCCATCCCTCTTCTCTGACCCCCAACTCCTGAGCCCCTTGCCTGTCACCCTCCCCCACCCCAGC
TGCTGCATGTGCCAACCCCCCACCCAGGAGAAAACGAGGCTCTTGGAAGGGAATAAATGGAGGCTCTGTG
CAGGCTTGCAGCTGAAATGGCCCTGTGCGCGGCCACAGATGGGCCTCCTCTCCCCCTCCACATTTCTGCA
TCAACAAAGCGTGACCTTGTTTGGATGACAGTCGCCCCATGTTTTCCCCATGACAATGCTTGCCTTGCCT
TTGCCTCCCAGCGGGCTGTCTCAGGACATCTCTGTTCCCTGAAATTGGGAAAGGGTGGTGGGGTGGAAGA
GCTCGGGCTGGGCATAAAAGTCAGGGCAGAGCCATCTATTGCTTACATTTGCTTCTGGGATCCAGATCTT
TCGAAGCTAGCGCTACCGGTCGCCACCATGGTGAGCAAGGGCGAGGAGCTGTTCACCGGGGTGGTGCCCA
TCCTGGTCGAGCTGGACGGCGACGTAAACGGCCACAAGTTCAGCGTGTCCGGCGAGGGCGAGGGCGATGC
CACCTACGGCAAGCTGACCCTGAAGCTGATCTGCACCACCGGCAAGCTGCCCGTGCCCTGGCCCACCCTC
GTGACCACCCTGGGCTACGGCGTGCAGTGCTTCGCCCGCTACCCCGACCACATGAAGCAGCACGACTTCT
TCAAGTCCGCCATGCCCGAAGGCTACGTCCAGGAGCGCACCATCTTCTTCAAGGACGACGGCAACTACAA
GACCCGCGCCGAGGTGAAGTTCGAGGGCGACACCCTGGTGAACCGCATCGAGCTGAAGGGCATCGACTTC
AAGGAGGACGGCAACATCCTGGGGCACAAGCTGGAGTACAACTACAACAGCCACAACGTCTATATCACCG
CCGACAAGCAGAAGAACGGCATCAAGGCCAACTTCAAGATCCGCCACAACATCGAGGACGGCGGCGTGCA
GCTCGCCGACCACTACCAGCAGAACACCCCCATCGGCGACGGCCCCGTGCTGCTGCCCGACAACCACTAC
CTGAGCTACCAGTCCAAGCTGAGCAAAGACCCCAACGAGAAGCGCGATCACATGGTCCTGCTGGAGTTCG
TGACCGCCGCCGGGATCACTCTCGGCATGGACGAGCTGTACAAGTAAGTCGACGGCGCGCCGCGGCCGCG
AATTCGATATCATAATCAACCTCTGGATTACAAAATTTGTGAAAGATTGACTGGTATTCTTAACTATGTT
GCTCCTTTTACGCTATGTGGATACGCTGCTTTAATGCCTTTGTATCATGCTATTGCTTCCCGTATGGCTT
TCATTTTCTCCTCCTTGTATAAATCCTGGTTAGTTCTTGCCACGGCGGAACTCATCGCCGCCTGCCTTGC
CCGCTGCTGGACAGGGGCTCGGCTGTTGGGCACTGACAATTCCGTGGCTCGAGAGATCTTCGACTGTGCC
TTCTAGTTGCCAGCCATCTGTTGTTTGCCCCTCCCCCGTGCCTTCCTTGACCCTGGAAGGTGCCACTCCC
ACTGTCCTTTCCTAATAAAATGAGGAAATTGCATCGCATTGTCTGAGTAGGTGTCATTCTATTCTGGGGG
GTGGGGTGGGGCAGGACAGCAAGGGGGAGGATTGGGAAGACAATAGCAGGCATGAGATCTCACGTGCGGA
CCGAGCGGCCGCAGGAACCCCTAGTGATGGAGTTGGCCACTCCCTCTCTGCGCGCTCGCTCGCTCACTGA
GGCCGGGCGACCAAAGGTCGCCCGACGCCCGGGCTTTGCCCGGGCGGCCTCAGTGAGCGAGCGAGCGCGC
AGCTGCCTGCAGGGGCGCCTGATGCGGTATTTTCTCCTTACGCATCTGTGCGGTATTTCACACCGCATA
[95 nt withheld, positions 2310-2404]
T
[46 nt withheld, positions 2406-2451]
C
[141 nt withheld, positions 2453-2593]
CCTTTGACGTTGGAGTCCACGTTCTTT
[37 nt withheld, positions 2621-2657]
ACTCTATCTCGGGCTATTCTTTTGATTTATAAGGGATTTTGCCGATTTCGGTCTATTGGTTAAAAAATGA
GCTGATTTAACAAAAATTTAACGCGAATTTTAACAAAATATTAACGTTTACAATTTTATGGTGCACTCTC
AGTACAATCTGCTCTGATGCCGCATAGTTAAGCCAGCCCCGACACCCGCCAACACCCGCTGACGCGCCCT
GACGGGCTTGTCTGCTCCCGGCATCCGCTTACAGACAAGCTGTGACCGTCTCCGGGAGCTGCATGTGTCA
GAGGTTTTCACCGTCATCACCGAAACGCGCGAGACGAAAGGGCCTCGTGATACGCCTATTTTTATAGGTT
AATGTCATGATAATAATGGTTTCTTAGACGTCAGGTGGCACTTTTCGGGGAAATGTGCGCGGAACCCCTA
TTTGTTTATTTTTCTAAATACATTCAAATATGTATCCGCTCATGAGACAATAACCCTGATAAATGCTTCA
ATAATATTGAAAAAGGAAGAGTATGAGTATTCAACATTTCCGTGTCGCCCTTATTCCCTTTTTTGCGGCA
TTTTGCCTTCCTGTTTTTGCTCACCCAGAAACGCTGGTGAAAGTAAAAGATGCTGAAGATCAGTTGGGTG
CACGAGTGGGTTACATCGAACTGGATCTCAACAGCGGTAAGATCCTTGAGAGTTTTCGCCCCGAAGAACG
TTTTCCAATGATGAGCACTTTTAAAGTTCTGCTATGTGGCGCGGTATTATCCCGTATTGACGCCGGGCAA
GAGCAACTCGGTCGCCGCATACACTATTCTCAGAATGACTTGGTTGAGTACTCACCAGTCACAGAAAAGC
ATCTTACGGATGGCATGACAGTAAGAGAATTATGCAGTGCTGCCATAACCATGAGTGATAACACTGCGGC
CAACTTACTTCTGACAACGATCGGAGGACCGAAGGAGCTAACCGCTTTTTTGCACAACATGGGGGATCAT
GTAACTCGCCTTGATCGTTGGGAACCGGAGCTGAATGAAGCCATACCAAACGACGAGCGTGACACCACGA
TGCCTGTAGCAATGGCAACAACGTTGCGCAAACTATTAACTGGCGAACTACTTACTCTAGCTTCCCGGCA
ACAATTAATAGACTGGATGGAGGCGGATAAAGTTGCAGGACCACTTCTGCGCTCGGCCCTTCCGGCTGGC
TGGTTTATTGCTGATAAATCTGGAGCCGGTGAGCGTGGGTCTCGCGGTATCATTGCAGCACTGGGGCCAG
ATGGTAAGCCCTCCCGTATCGTAGTTATCTACACGACGGGGAGTCAGGCAACTATGGATGAACGAAATAG
ACAGATCGCTGAGATAGGTGCCTCACTGATTAAGCATTGGTAACTGTCAGACCAAGTTTACTCATATATA
CTTTAGATTGATTTAAAACTTCATTTTTAATTTAAAAGGATCTAGGTGAAGATCCTTTTTGATAATCTCA
TGACCAAAATCCCTTAACGTGAGTTTTCGTTCCACTGAGCGTCAGACCCCGTAGAAAAGATCAAAGGATC
TTCTTGAGATCCTTTTTTTCTGCGCGTAATCTGCTGCTTGCAAACAAAAAAACCACCGCTACCAGCGGTG
GTTTGTTTGCCGGATCAAGAGCTACCAACTCTTTTTCCGAAGGTAACTGGCTTCAGCAGAGCGCAGATAC
CAAATACTGTTCTTCTAGTGTAGCCGTAGTTAGGCCACCACTTCAAGAACTCTGTAGCACCGCCTACATA
CCTCGCTCTGCTAATCCTGTTACCAGTGGCTGCTGCCAGTGGCGATAAGTCGTGTCTTACCGGGTTGGAC
TCAAGACGATAGTTACCGGATAAGGCGCAGCGGTCGGGCTGAACGGGGGGTTCGTGCACACAGCCCAGCT
TGGAGCGAACGACCTACACCGAACTGAGATACCTACAGCGTGAGCTATGAGAAAGCGCCACGCTTCCCGA
AGGGAGAAAGGCGGACAGGTATCCGGTAAGCGGCAGGGTCGGAACAGGAGAGCGCACGAGGGAGCTTCCA
GGGGGAAACGCCTGGTATCTTTATAGTCCTGTCGGGTTTCGCCACCTCTGACTTGAGCGTCGATTTTTGT
GATGCTCGTCAGGGGGGCGGAGCCTATGGAAAAACGCCAGCAACGCGGCCTTTTTACGGTTCCTGGCCTT
TTGCTGGCCTTTTGCTCACATGT
Features (pLannotate 1.2.2; 14 found; start..end, strand, type, name):
     12..39      +  repeat_region  AAV2 ITR (fragment): inverted terminal repeat of adeno-associated virus serotype 2 inverted
     68..95      +  repeat_region  AAV2 ITR (fragment): inverted terminal repeat of adeno-associated virus serotype 2 inverted
    868..1584    +  CDS            SYFP2: SYFP2 is a basic (constitutively fluorescent) yellow fluorescent protein published in 2006, derived from Aequorea victoria. It is reported to be a very rapidly-maturing monomer with moderate acid sensitivity.
   1624..1781    +  misc_feature   WPRE (fragment): woodchuck hepatitis virus posttranscriptional regulatory element
   1787..1867    +  misc_feature   WPRE (fragment): woodchuck hepatitis virus posttranscriptional regulatory element
   1884..1995    +  polyA_signal   bGH poly(A) signal: bovine growth hormone polyadenylation signal
   2113..2253    +  repeat_region  AAV2 ITR: inverted terminal repeat of adeno-associated virus serotype 2 inverted
   2258..2309    -  misc_feature   bom (fragment): basis of mobility region from pBR322
   2328..2783    +  rep_origin     f1 ori (sequence partly withheld): f1 bacteriophage origin of replication; arrow indicates direction of (+) strand synthesis
   2784..2833    -  misc_feature   bom (fragment): basis of mobility region from pBR322
   2935..2970    -  CDS            rop (fragment): Rop protein, which maintains plasmids at low copy number; rop
   3065..3169    +  promoter       AmpR promoter: bla
   3170..4030    +  CDS            AmpR: β-lactamase; bla; confers resistance to ampicillin, carbenicillin, and related antibiotics
   4201..4789    +  rep_origin     ori: high-copy-number ColE1/pMB1/pBR322/pUC origin of replication
