[The description below was written by a language model from this plasmid's Addgene catalogue record and pLannotate feature annotations shown in this document.]
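Description:
AiP12157 - pAAV-AiE0395h-minBglobin-SYFP2-WPRE3-BGHpA (alias CN2157) is a recombinant AAV transfer plasmid of about 4.85 kb, built on an rAAV backbone for packaging an enhancer-driven fluorescent reporter into adeno-associated virus. In bacteria it is maintained as a high-copy plasmid through a ColE1/pUC-type origin and selected with ampicillin via the β-lactamase gene and its own promoter. An f1 phage origin and small remnants of pBR322 bom and rop sequences are also present in the backbone. The expression cassette is flanked by AAV2 inverted terminal repeats, which are the cis elements needed for replication and encapsidation of the viral genome. The annotation detects the downstream ITR in full, while the upstream one appears only as two short fragments, which may reflect the difficulty of sequencing or annotating these repeats.

Between the ITRs, the construct name indicates an enhancer element designated AiE0395h placed upstream of a minimal beta-globin promoter. Neither part is picked up in the feature table, but the unannotated stretch before the coding sequence is consistent with their position. A minimal promoter has little activity alone, so expression depends on the enhancer, which is meant to confer cell-type specificity. This pair drives SYFP2, a fast-maturing monomeric yellow fluorescent protein derived from Aequorea victoria. SYFP2 is followed by WPRE3, a shortened woodchuck hepatitis virus posttranscriptional element (annotated as two WPRE fragments) that boosts transcript stability and expression, and by the bovine growth hormone polyadenylation signal. The stated purpose is direct SYFP2 labelling of oligodendrocytes after AAV delivery. The plasmid belongs to a collection of enhancer AAVs developed for genetic access to cortical cell types.
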