Addgene plasmid #208146: AiP12157 - pAAV-AiE0395h-minBglobin-SYFP2-WPRE3-BGHpA (Alias: CN2157)
Purpose: Direct-expressing SYFP2 in oligodendrocytes AAV Virus
Depositing lab: Allen Institute for Brain Science & Boaz Levi. Depositing organization: Allen Institute. Publication: A suite of enhancer AAVs and transgenic mouse lines for genetic access to cortical cell types. Ben-Simon Y, Hooper M, Narayan S, Daigle TL, Dwivedi D, Way SW, Oster A, Stafford DA, Mich JK, Taormina MJ, Martinez RA, Opitz-Araya X, Roth JR, Alexander JR, Allen S, Amster A, Arbuckle J, Ayala A, Baker PM, Bakken TE, Barcelli T, Barta S, Bendrick J, Bertagnolli D, Bielstein C, Bishwakarma P, Bowlus J, Boyer G, Brouner K, Casian B, Casper T, Chakka AB, Chakrabarty R, Chance RK, Chavan S, Clark M, Colbert K, Collman F, Daniel S, Departee M, DiValentin P, Donadio N, Dotson N, Egdorf T, Fliss T, Gabitto M, Garcia J, Gary A, Gasperini M, Gloe J, Goldy J, Gore BB, Graybuck L, Greisman N, Haeseleer F, Halterman C, Haradon Z, Hastings SD, Helback O, Ho W, Hockemeyer D, Huang C, Huff S, Hunker A, Johansen N, Jones D, Juneau Z, Kalmbach B, Kannan M, Khem S, Kussick E, Kutsal R, Larsen R, Lee C, Lee AY, Leibly M, Lenz GH, Li S, Liang E, Lusk N, Madigan Z, Malloy J, Malone J, McCue R, Melchor J, Mollenkopf T, Moosman S, Morin E, Newman D, Ng L, Ngo K, Omstead V, Otto S, Oyama A, Pena N, Pham T, Phillips E, Pom CA, Potekhina L, Ransford S, Ray PL, Rette D, Reynoldson C, Rimorin C, Rocha D, Ruiz A, Sanchez REA, Sawyer L, Sedeno-Cortes A, Sevigny JP, Shapovalova N, Shepard N, Shulga L, Sigler AR, Siverts L, Soliman S, Somasundaram S, Staats B, Stewart K, Szelenyi E, Tieu M, Trader C, Tran A, van Velthoven CTJ, Walker M, Wang Y, Weed N, Wirthlin M, Wood T, Wynalda B, Yao Z, Zhou T, Ariza J, Dee N, Reding M, Ronellenfitch K, Mufti S, Sunkin SM, Smith KA, Esposito L, Waters J, Thyagarajan B, Yao S, Lein ES, Zeng H, Levi BP, Ngai J, Ting JT, Tasic B. Cell. 2025 May 16:S0092-8674(25)00513-6. doi: 10.1016/j.cell.2025.05.002. PubMed 40403729.
Backbone
  Vector backbone: rAAV
  Backbone manufacturer: Allen Institute for Brain Science
  Vector type: AAV
Growth in bacteria
  Bacterial resistance: Ampicillin, 100 μg/mL
  Growth temperature: 37°C
  Growth strain: NEB Stable
  Copy number: High Copy
Gene/Insert
  Gene/Insert name: SYFP2
  Species: Synthetic
  Insert size (bp): 720
  Mutation: NA
  Promoter: Beta Globin minimal promoter
  Cloning method: Gibson Cloning
Terms and licenses: Academic/Nonprofit Terms; Industry Terms: Not Available to Industry
Depositor comments: Funded by the Brain Initiative. Please visit https://doi.org/10.1101/2023.09.20.558718 for bioRxiv preprint.
How to cite: AiP12157 - pAAV-AiE0395h-minBglobin-SYFP2-WPRE3-BGHpA (Alias: CN2157) was a gift from Allen Institute for Brain Science & Boaz Levi (Addgene plasmid # 208146 ; http://n2t.net/addgene:208146 ; RRID:Addgene_208146)
